Addgene plasmid #82859: pDONR223_ERBB2_p.S418T
Purpose: Gateway Donor vector containing ERBB2, part of the Target Accelerator Plasmid Collection.
Depositing lab: Jesse Boehm & Matthew Meyerson & David Root. Depositing organization: Broad Institute. Publication: High-throughput Phenotyping of Lung Cancer Somatic Mutations. Berger AH, Brooks AN, Wu X, Shrestha Y, Chouinard C, Piccioni F, Bagul M, Kamburov A, Imielinski M, Hogstrom L, Zhu C, Yang X, Pantel S, Sakai R, Watson J, Kaplan N, Campbell JD, Singh S, Root DE, Narayan R, Natoli T, Lahr DL, Tirosh I, Tamayo P, Getz G, Wong B, Doench J, Subramanian A, Golub TR, Meyerson M, Boehm JS. Cancer Cell. 2016 Aug 8;30(2):214-28. doi: 10.1016/j.ccell.2016.06.022. Epub 2016 Jul 28. PubMed 27478040.
Backbone
  Vector backbone: pDONR223
  Backbone manufacturer: Invitrogen
  Vector type: Gateway Entry vector
Growth in bacteria
  Bacterial resistance: Spectinomycin, 50 μg/mL
  Growth temperature: 37°C
  Growth strain: DH5alpha
  Copy number: High Copy
Gene/Insert
  Gene/Insert name: ERBB2
  Species: H. sapiens (human)
  Mutation: S418T
  GenBank ID: NM_004448
  Entrez Gene: ERBB2 (a.k.a. CD340, HER-2, HER-2/neu, HER2, MLN 19, MLN-19, NEU, NGL, TKR1, VSCN2, c-ERB-2, c-ERB2, p185(erbB2))
  Promoter: None
  Cloning method: Gateway Cloning
  Sequencing primers: 5′ M13pUC-fwd; 3′ M13-Rev
Terms and licenses: Academic/Nonprofit Terms; Industry Terms: Not Available to Industry
Depositor comments: CLOSED (stop codon immediately follows insert)
How to cite: pDONR223_ERBB2_p.S418T was a gift from Jesse Boehm & Matthew Meyerson & David Root (Addgene plasmid # 82859 ; http://n2t.net/addgene:82859 ; RRID:Addgene_82859)
