[The description below was written by a language model from this plasmid's Addgene catalogue record and pLannotate feature annotations shown in this document.]
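Description:
pDONR223_ERBB2_p.S418T is a Gateway entry clone built on the Invitrogen pDONR223 backbone and carrying the human ERBB2 (HER2/neu) open reading frame with an S418T point substitution. It belongs to the Target Accelerator Plasmid Collection and comes from a study that phenotyped lung cancer somatic mutations at high throughput. The sequenced plasmid is 6,558 nt. It is maintained in E. coli at high copy through a ColE1/pUC-type origin and is selected with spectinomycin through the aadA (SmR) aminoglycoside adenylyltransferase gene. Short Pc integron promoter and gentamicin acetyltransferase fragments lie just upstream of this gene. The annotation also picks up small lacZα and lacI fragments, which are backbone remnants rather than functional genes, and rrnB T1 and T2 terminators, which insulate the cloning region from read-through transcription.

The ERBB2 coding sequence spans about 3.8 kb and is flanked by two attL recombination sites in opposite orientations. The annotation tool labels both as attL3. These sites allow LR Clonase-mediated transfer of the ORF into any compatible Gateway destination vector. The record lists no promoter for the insert, so the plasmid is a shuttle and storage clone and is not meant for expression. A T7 promoter annotated downstream of the insert points back toward it on the opposite strand. The clone is "closed": a stop codon immediately follows the ORF, so it yields native C-terminal protein and cannot be fused to C-terminal tags supplied by a destination vector. M13 forward and reverse primer sites flank the cassette for sequence verification. The clone is typically moved into expression vectors to compare this ERBB2 variant with the wild-type receptor in functional assays.
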