Features (pLannotate 1.2.2; 12 found; start..end, strand, type, name):
     38..74      -  CDS            lacZα (fragment): LacZα fragment of β-galactosidase; lacZ fragment
     91..186     +  protein_bind   attL3: mutant version of attL; recombination site for the Gateway® LR reaction LR Clonase™
    192..3956    +  CDS            ERBB2: ERBB2_HUMAN - Also known as HER2, MLN19, NEU, NGL. Experimental evidence at protein level: Swiss-Prot protein existence level 1. In the nucleus is involved in transcriptional regulation. Associates with the 5'-TCAAATTC-3' sequence in the PTGS2/COX-2 promoter and activates its transcription. Implicated in transcriptional activation of CDKN1A; the function involves STAT3 and SRC. Involved in the transcription of rRNA genes by RNA Pol I and enhances protein synthesis and cell growth. From Homo sapiens (Human).
   3961..4056    -  protein_bind   attL3: mutant version of attL; recombination site for the Gateway® LR reaction LR Clonase™
   4075..4093    -  promoter       T7 promoter: promoter for bacteriophage T7 RNA polymerase
   4283..4306    +  promoter       Pc promoter (fragment): intI1 (promoter lies within the coding sequence); class 1 integron promoter
   4482..4538    +  CDS            GmR (fragment): gentamycin acetyltransferase; aacC1; confers resistance to gentamycin
   4545..5336    +  CDS            SmR: aminoglycoside adenylyltransferase (Murphy, 1985); aadA; confers resistance to spectinomycin and streptomycin
   5429..6017    +  rep_origin     ori: high-copy-number ColE1/pMB1/pBR322/pUC origin of replication
   6200..6292    +  CDS            lacI (fragment): lac repressor; lacI; The lac repressor binds to the lac operator to inhibit transcription in E. coli. This inhibition can be relieved by adding lactose or isopropyl-β-D-thiogalactopyranoside (IPTG).
   6347..6374    -  terminator     rrnB T2 terminator: transcription terminator T2 from the E. coli rrnB gene
   6506..6549    +  terminator     rrnB T1 terminator: Escherichia coli rrnB; transcription terminator T1 from the E. coli rrnB gene
>Addgene plasmid #82859 | pDONR223_ERBB2_p.S418T | addgene full sequence | sequence record 162244 | Addgene NGS Result
GGCAGTTCCCTACTCTCGCGTTAACGCTAGCATGGATGTTTTCCCAGTCACGACGTTGTAAAACGACGGC
CAGTCTTAAGCTCGGGCCCCAAATAATGATTTTATTTTGACTGATAGTGACCTGTTCGTTGCAACAAATT
GATGAGCAATGCTTTTTTATAATGACAACTTTGTACAAAAAAGTTGGCACCATGGAGCTGGCGGCCTTGT
GCCGCTGGGGGCTCCTCCTCGCCCTCTTGCCCCCCGGAGCCGCGAGCACCCAAGTGTGCACCGGCACAGA
CATGAAGCTGCGGCTCCCTGCCAGTCCCGAGACCCACCTGGACATGCTCCGCCACCTCTACCAGGGCTGC
CAGGTGGTGCAGGGAAACCTGGAACTCACCTACCTGCCCACCAATGCCAGCCTGTCCTTCCTGCAGGATA
TCCAGGAGGTGCAGGGCTACGTGCTCATCGCTCACAACCAAGTGAGGCAGGTCCCACTGCAGAGGCTGCG
GATTGTGCGAGGCACCCAGCTCTTTGAGGACAACTATGCCCTGGCCGTGCTAGACAATGGAGACCCGCTG
AACAATACCACCCCTGTCACAGGGGCCTCCCCAGGAGGCCTGCGGGAGCTGCAGCTTCGAAGCCTCACAG
AGATCTTGAAAGGAGGGGTCTTGATCCAGCGGAACCCCCAGCTCTGCTACCAGGACACGATTTTGTGGAA
GGACATCTTCCACAAGAACAACCAGCTGGCTCTCACACTGATAGACACCAACCGCTCTCGGGCCTGCCAC
CCCTGTTCTCCGATGTGTAAGGGCTCCCGCTGCTGGGGAGAGAGTTCTGAGGATTGTCAGAGCCTGACGC
GCACTGTCTGTGCCGGTGGCTGTGCCCGCTGCAAGGGGCCACTGCCCACTGACTGCTGCCATGAGCAGTG
TGCTGCCGGCTGCACGGGCCCCAAGCACTCTGACTGCCTGGCCTGCCTCCACTTCAACCACAGTGGCATC
TGTGAGCTGCACTGCCCAGCCCTGGTCACCTACAACACAGACACGTTTGAGTCCATGCCCAATCCCGAGG
GCCGGTATACATTCGGCGCCAGCTGTGTGACTGCCTGTCCCTACAACTACCTTTCTACGGACGTGGGATC
CTGCACCCTCGTCTGCCCCCTGCACAACCAAGAGGTGACAGCAGAGGATGGAACACAGCGGTGTGAGAAG
TGCAGCAAGCCCTGTGCCCGAGTGTGCTATGGTCTGGGCATGGAGCACTTGCGAGAGGTGAGGGCAGTTA
CCAGTGCCAATATCCAGGAGTTTGCTGGCTGCAAGAAGATCTTTGGGAGCCTGGCATTTCTGCCGGAGAG
CTTTGATGGGGACCCAGCCTCCAACACTGCCCCGCTCCAGCCAGAGCAGCTCCAAGTGTTTGAGACTCTG
GAAGAGATCACAGGTTACCTATACATCTCAGCATGGCCGGACACCCTGCCTGACCTCAGCGTCTTCCAGA
ACCTGCAAGTAATCCGGGGACGAATTCTGCACAATGGCGCCTACTCGCTGACCCTGCAAGGGCTGGGCAT
CAGCTGGCTGGGGCTGCGCTCACTGAGGGAACTGGGCAGTGGACTGGCCCTCATCCACCATAACACCCAC
CTCTGCTTCGTGCACACGGTGCCCTGGGACCAGCTCTTTCGGAACCCGCACCAAGCTCTGCTCCACACTG
CCAACCGGCCAGAGGACGAGTGTGTGGGCGAGGGCCTGGCCTGCCACCAGCTGTGCGCCCGAGGGCACTG
CTGGGGTCCAGGGCCCACCCAGTGTGTCAACTGCAGCCAGTTCCTTCGGGGCCAGGAGTGCGTGGAGGAA
TGCCGAGTACTGCAGGGGCTCCCCAGGGAGTATGTGAATGCCAGGCACTGTTTGCCGTGCCACCCTGAGT
GTCAGCCCCAGAATGGCTCAGTGACCTGTTTTGGACCGGAGGCTGACCAGTGTGTGGCCTGTGCCCACTA
TAAGGACCCTCCCTTCTGCGTGGCCCGCTGCCCCAGCGGTGTGAAACCTGACCTCTCCTACATGCCCATC
TGGAAGTTTCCAGATGAGGAGGGCGCATGCCAGCCTTGCCCCATCAACTGCACCCACTCCTGTGTGGACC
TGGATGACAAGGGCTGCCCCGCCGAGCAGAGAGCCAGCCCTCTGACGTCCATCATCTCTGCGGTGGTTGG
CATTCTGCTGGTCGTGGTCTTGGGGGTGGTCTTTGGGATCCTCATCAAGCGACGGCAGCAGAAGATCCGG
AAGTACACGATGCGGAGACTGCTGCAGGAAACGGAGCTGGTGGAGCCGCTGACACCTAGCGGAGCGATGC
CCAACCAGGCGCAGATGCGGATCCTGAAAGAGACGGAGCTGAGGAAGGTGAAGGTGCTTGGATCTGGCGC
TTTTGGCACAGTCTACAAGGGCATCTGGATCCCTGATGGGGAGAATGTGAAAATTCCAGTGGCCATCAAA
GTGTTGAGGGAAAACACATCCCCCAAAGCCAACAAAGAAATCTTAGACGAAGCATACGTGATGGCTGGTG
TGGGCTCCCCATATGTCTCCCGCCTTCTGGGCATCTGCCTGACATCCACGGTGCAGCTGGTGACACAGCT
TATGCCCTATGGCTGCCTCTTAGACCATGTCCGGGAAAACCGCGGACGCCTGGGCTCCCAGGACCTGCTG
AACTGGTGTATGCAGATTGCCAAGGGGATGAGCTACCTGGAGGATGTGCGGCTCGTACACAGGGACTTGG
CCGCTCGGAACGTGCTGGTCAAGAGTCCCAACCATGTCAAAATTACAGACTTCGGGCTGGCTCGGCTGCT
GGACATTGACGAGACAGAGTACCATGCAGATGGGGGCAAGGTGCCCATCAAGTGGATGGCGCTGGAGTCC
ATTCTCCGCCGGCGGTTCACCCACCAGAGTGATGTGTGGAGTTATGGTGTGACTGTGTGGGAGCTGATGA
CTTTTGGGGCCAAACCTTACGATGGGATCCCAGCCCGGGAGATCCCTGACCTGCTGGAAAAGGGGGAGCG
GCTGCCCCAGCCCCCCATCTGCACCATTGATGTCTACATGATCATGGTCAAATGTTGGATGATTGACTCT
GAATGTCGGCCAAGATTCCGGGAGTTGGTGTCTGAATTCTCCCGCATGGCCAGGGACCCCCAGCGCTTTG
TGGTCATCCAGAATGAGGACTTGGGCCCAGCCAGTCCCTTGGACAGCACCTTCTACCGCTCACTGCTGGA
GGACGATGACATGGGGGACCTGGTGGATGCTGAGGAGTATCTGGTACCCCAGCAGGGCTTCTTCTGTCCA
GACCCTGCCCCGGGCGCTGGGGGCATGGTCCACCACAGGCACCGCAGCTCATCTACCAGGAGTGGCGGTG
GGGACCTGACACTAGGGCTGGAGCCCTCTGAAGAGGAGGCCCCCAGGTCTCCACTGGCACCCTCCGAAGG
GGCTGGCTCCGATGTATTTGATGGTGACCTGGGAATGGGGGCAGCCAAGGGGCTGCAAAGCCTCCCCACA
CATGACCCCAGCCCTCTACAGCGGTACAGTGAGGACCCCACAGTACCCCTGCCCTCTGAGACTGATGGCT
ACGTTGCCCCCCTGACCTGCAGCCCCCAGCCTGAATATGTGAACCAGCCAGATGTTCGGCCCCAGCCCCC
TTCGCCCCGAGAGGGCCCTCTGCCTGCTGCCCGACCTGCTGGTGCCACTCTGGAAAGGCCCAAGACTCTC
TCCCCAGGGAAGAATGGGGTCGTCAAAGACGTTTTTGCCTTTGGGGGTGCCGTGGAGAACCCCGAGTACT
TGACACCCCAGGGAGGAGCTGCCCCTCAGCCCCACCCTCCTCCTGCCTTCAGCCCAGCCTTCGACAACCT
CTATTACTGGGACCAGGACCCACCAGAGCGGGGGGCTCCACCCAGCACCTTCAAAGGGACACCTACGGCA
GAGAACCCAGAGTACCTGGGTCTGGACGTGCCAGTGTGACCAACTTTCTTGTACAAAGTTGGCATTATAA
GAAAGCATTGCTTATCAATTTGTTGCAACGAACAGGTCACTATCAGTCAAAATAAAATCATTATTTGCCA
TCCAGCTGATATCCCCTATAGTGAGTCGTATTACATGGTCATAGCTGTTTCCTGGCAGCTCTGGCCCGTG
TCTCAAAATCTCTGATGTTACATTGCACAAGATAAAAATATATCATCATGCCTCCTCTAGACCAGCCAGG
ACAGAAATGCCTCGACTTCGCTGCTACCCAAGGTTGCCGGGTGACGCACACCGTGGAAACGGATGAAGGC
ACGAACCCAGTGGACATAAGCCTGTTCGGTTCGTAAGCTGTAATGCAAGTAGCGTATGCGCTCACGCAAC
TGGTCCAGAACCTTGACCGAACGCAGCGGTGGTAACGGCGCAGTGGCGGTTTTCATGGCTTGTTATGACT
GTTTTTTTGGGGTACAGTCTATGCCTCGGGCATCCAAGCAGCAAGCGCGTTACGCCGTGGGTCGATGTTT
GATGTTATGGAGCAGCAACGATGTTACGCAGCAGGGCAGTCGCCCTAAAACAAAGTTAAACATTATGAGG
GAAGCGGTGATCGCCGAAGTATCGACTCAACTATCAGAGGTAGTTGGCGTCATCGAGCGCCATCTCGAAC
CGACGTTGCTGGCCGTACATTTGTACGGCTCCGCAGTGGATGGCGGCCTGAAGCCACACAGTGATATTGA
TTTGCTGGTTACGGTGACCGTAAGGCTTGATGAAACAACGCGGCGAGCTTTGATCAACGACCTTTTGGAA
ACTTCGGCTTCCCCTGGAGAGAGCGAGATTCTCCGCGCTGTAGAAGTCACCATTGTTGTGCACGACGACA
TCATTCCGTGGCGTTATCCAGCTAAGCGCGAACTGCAATTTGGAGAATGGCAGCGCAATGACATTCTTGC
AGGTATCTTCGAGCCAGCCACGATCGACATTGATCTGGCTATCTTGCTGACAAAAGCAAGAGAACATAGC
GTTGCCTTGGTAGGTCCAGCGGCGGAGGAACTCTTTGATCCGGTTCCTGAACAGGATCTATTTGAGGCGC
TAAATGAAACCTTAACGCTATGGAACTCGCCGCCCGACTGGGCTGGCGATGAGCGAAATGTAGTGCTTAC
GTTGTCCCGCATTTGGTACAGCGCAGTAACCGGCAAAATCGCGCCGAAGGATGTCGCTGCCGACTGGGCA
ATGGAGCGCCTGCCGGCCCAGTATCAGCCCGTCATACTTGAAGCTAGACAGGCTTATCTTGGACAAGAAG
AAGATCGCTTGGCCTCGCGCGCAGATCAGTTGGAAGAATTTGTCCACTACGTGAAAGGCGAGATCACCAA
GGTAGTCGGCAAATAACCCTCGAGCCACCCATGACCAAAATCCCTTAACGTGAGTTACGCGTCGTTCCAC
TGAGCGTCAGACCCCGTAGAAAAGATCAAAGGATCTTCTTGAGATCCTTTTTTTCTGCGCGTAATCTGCT
GCTTGCAAACAAAAAAACCACCGCTACCAGCGGTGGTTTGTTTGCCGGATCAAGAGCTACCAACTCTTTT
TCCGAAGGTAACTGGCTTCAGCAGAGCGCAGATACCAAATACTGTTCTTCTAGTGTAGCCGTAGTTAGGC
CACCACTTCAAGAACTCTGTAGCACCGCCTACATACCTCGCTCTGCTAATCCTGTTACCAGTGGCTGCTG
CCAGTGGCGATAAGTCGTGTCTTACCGGGTTGGACTCAAGACGATAGTTACCGGATAAGGCGCAGCGGTC
GGGCTGAACGGGGGGTTCGTGCACACAGCCCAGCTTGGAGCGAACGACCTACACCGAACTGAGATACCTA
CAGCGTGAGCTATGAGAAAGCGCCACGCTTCCCGAAGGGAGAAAGGCGGACAGGTATCCGGTAAGCGGCA
GGGTCGGAACAGGAGAGCGCACGAGGGAGCTTCCAGGGGGAAACGCCTGGTATCTTTATAGTCCTGTCGG
GTTTCGCCACCTCTGACTTGAGCGTCGATTTTTGTGATGCTCGTCAGGGGGGCGGAGCCTATGGAAAAAC
GCCAGCAACGCGGCCTTTTTACGGTTCCTGGCCTTTTGCTGGCCTTTTGCTCACATGTTCTTTCCTGCGT
TATCCCCTGATTCTGTGGATAACCGTATTACCGCCTTTGAGTGAGCTGATACCGCTCGCCGCAGCCGAAC
GACCGAGCGCAGCGAGTCAGTGAGCGAGGAAGCGGAAGAGCGCCCAATACGCAAACCGCCTCTCCCCGCG
CGTTGGCCGATTCATTAATGCAGCTGGCACGACAGGTTTCCCGACTGGAAAGCGGGCAGTGAGCGCAACG
CAATTAATACGCGTACCGCTAGCCAGGAAGAGTTTGTAGAAACGCAAAAAGGCCATCCGTCAGGATGGCC
TTCTGCTTAGTTTGATGCCTGGCAGTTTATGGCGGGCGTCCTGCCCGCCACCCTCCGGGCCGTTGCTTCA
CAACGTTCAAATCCGCTCCCGGCGGATTTGTCCTACTCAGGAGAGCGTTCACCGACAAACAACAGATAAA
ACGAAAGGCCCAGTCTTCCGACTGAGCCTTTCGTTTTATTTGATGCCT
