>Addgene plasmid #82859 | pDONR223_ERBB2_p.S418T | depositor partial sequence | sequence record 157585 | Insert sequence
ATGGAGCTGGCGGCCTTGTGCCGCTGGGGGCTCCTCCTCGCCCTCTTGCCCCCCGGAGCCGCGAGCACCC
AAGTGTGCACCGGCACAGACATGAAGCTGCGGCTCCCTGCCAGTCCCGAGACCCACCTGGACATGCTCCG
CCACCTCTACCAGGGCTGCCAGGTGGTGCAGGGAAACCTGGAACTCACCTACCTGCCCACCAATGCCAGC
CTGTCCTTCCTGCAGGATATCCAGGAGGTGCAGGGCTACGTGCTCATCGCTCACAACCAAGTGAGGCAGG
TCCCACTGCAGAGGCTGCGGATTGTGCGAGGCACCCAGCTCTTTGAGGACAACTATGCCCTGGCCGTGCT
AGACAATGGAGACCCGCTGAACAATACCACCCCTGTCACAGGGGCCTCCCCAGGAGGCCTGCGGGAGCTG
CAGCTTCGAAGCCTCACAGAGATCTTGAAAGGAGGGGTCTTGATCCAGCGGAACCCCCAGCTCTGCTACC
AGGACACGATTTTGTGGAAGGACATCTTCCACAAGAACAACCAGCTGGCTCTCACACTGATAGACACCAA
CCGCTCTCGGGCCTGCCACCCCTGTTCTCCGATGTGTAAGGGCTCCCGCTGCTGGGGAGAGAGTTCTGAG
GATTGTCAGAGCCTGACGCGCACTGTCTGTGCCGGTGGCTGTGCCCGCTGCAAGGGGCCACTGCCCACTG
ACTGCTGCCATGAGCAGTGTGCTGCCGGCTGCACGGGCCCCAAGCACTCTGACTGCCTGGCCTGCCTCCA
CTTCAACCACAGTGGCATCTGTGAGCTGCACTGCCCAGCCCTGGTCACCTACAACACAGACACGTTTGAG
TCCATGCCCAATCCCGAGGGCCGGTATACATTCGGCGCCAGCTGTGTGACTGCCTGTCCCTACAACTACC
TTTCTACGGACGTGGGATCCTGCACCCTCGTCTGCCCCCTGCACAACCAAGAGGTGACAGCAGAGGATGG
AACACAGCGGTGTGAGAAGTGCAGCAAGCCCTGTGCCCGAGTGTGCTATGGTCTGGGCATGGAGCACTTG
CGAGAGGTGAGGGCAGTTACCAGTGCCAATATCCAGGAGTTTGCTGGCTGCAAGAAGATCTTTGGGAGCC
TGGCATTTCTGCCGGAGAGCTTTGATGGGGACCCAGCCTCCAACACTGCCCCGCTCCAGCCAGAGCAGCT
CCAAGTGTTTGAGACTCTGGAAGAGATCACAGGTTACCTATACATCTCAGCATGGCCGGACACCCTGCCT
GACCTCAGCGTCTTCCAGAACCTGCAAGTAATCCGGGGACGAATTCTGCACAATGGCGCCTACTCGCTGA
CCCTGCAAGGGCTGGGCATCAGCTGGCTGGGGCTGCGCTCACTGAGGGAACTGGGCAGTGGACTGGCCCT
CATCCACCATAACACCCACCTCTGCTTCGTGCACACGGTGCCCTGGGACCAGCTCTTTCGGAACCCGCAC
CAAGCTCTGCTCCACACTGCCAACCGGCCAGAGGACGAGTGTGTGGGCGAGGGCCTGGCCTGCCACCAGC
TGTGCGCCCGAGGGCACTGCTGGGGTCCAGGGCCCACCCAGTGTGTCAACTGCAGCCAGTTCCTTCGGGG
CCAGGAGTGCGTGGAGGAATGCCGAGTACTGCAGGGGCTCCCCAGGGAGTATGTGAATGCCAGGCACTGT
TTGCCGTGCCACCCTGAGTGTCAGCCCCAGAATGGCTCAGTGACCTGTTTTGGACCGGAGGCTGACCAGT
GTGTGGCCTGTGCCCACTATAAGGACCCTCCCTTCTGCGTGGCCCGCTGCCCCAGCGGTGTGAAACCTGA
CCTCTCCTACATGCCCATCTGGAAGTTTCCAGATGAGGAGGGCGCATGCCAGCCTTGCCCCATCAACTGC
ACCCACTCCTGTGTGGACCTGGATGACAAGGGCTGCCCCGCCGAGCAGAGAGCCAGCCCTCTGACGTCCA
TCATCTCTGCGGTGGTTGGCATTCTGCTGGTCGTGGTCTTGGGGGTGGTCTTTGGGATCCTCATCAAGCG
ACGGCAGCAGAAGATCCGGAAGTACACGATGCGGAGACTGCTGCAGGAAACGGAGCTGGTGGAGCCGCTG
ACACCTAGCGGAGCGATGCCCAACCAGGCGCAGATGCGGATCCTGAAAGAGACGGAGCTGAGGAAGGTGA
AGGTGCTTGGATCTGGCGCTTTTGGCACAGTCTACAAGGGCATCTGGATCCCTGATGGGGAGAATGTGAA
AATTCCAGTGGCCATCAAAGTGTTGAGGGAAAACACATCCCCCAAAGCCAACAAAGAAATCTTAGACGAA
GCATACGTGATGGCTGGTGTGGGCTCCCCATATGTCTCCCGCCTTCTGGGCATCTGCCTGACATCCACGG
TGCAGCTGGTGACACAGCTTATGCCCTATGGCTGCCTCTTAGACCATGTCCGGGAAAACCGCGGACGCCT
GGGCTCCCAGGACCTGCTGAACTGGTGTATGCAGATTGCCAAGGGGATGAGCTACCTGGAGGATGTGCGG
CTCGTACACAGGGACTTGGCCGCTCGGAACGTGCTGGTCAAGAGTCCCAACCATGTCAAAATTACAGACT
TCGGGCTGGCTCGGCTGCTGGACATTGACGAGACAGAGTACCATGCAGATGGGGGCAAGGTGCCCATCAA
GTGGATGGCGCTGGAGTCCATTCTCCGCCGGCGGTTCACCCACCAGAGTGATGTGTGGAGTTATGGTGTG
ACTGTGTGGGAGCTGATGACTTTTGGGGCCAAACCTTACGATGGGATCCCAGCCCGGGAGATCCCTGACC
TGCTGGAAAAGGGGGAGCGGCTGCCCCAGCCCCCCATCTGCACCATTGATGTCTACATGATCATGGTCAA
ATGTTGGATGATTGACTCTGAATGTCGGCCAAGATTCCGGGAGTTGGTGTCTGAATTCTCCCGCATGGCC
AGGGACCCCCAGCGCTTTGTGGTCATCCAGAATGAGGACTTGGGCCCAGCCAGTCCCTTGGACAGCACCT
TCTACCGCTCACTGCTGGAGGACGATGACATGGGGGACCTGGTGGATGCTGAGGAGTATCTGGTACCCCA
GCAGGGCTTCTTCTGTCCAGACCCTGCCCCGGGCGCTGGGGGCATGGTCCACCACAGGCACCGCAGCTCA
TCTACCAGGAGTGGCGGTGGGGACCTGACACTAGGGCTGGAGCCCTCTGAAGAGGAGGCCCCCAGGTCTC
CACTGGCACCCTCCGAAGGGGCTGGCTCCGATGTATTTGATGGTGACCTGGGAATGGGGGCAGCCAAGGG
GCTGCAAAGCCTCCCCACACATGACCCCAGCCCTCTACAGCGGTACAGTGAGGACCCCACAGTACCCCTG
CCCTCTGAGACTGATGGCTACGTTGCCCCCCTGACCTGCAGCCCCCAGCCTGAATATGTGAACCAGCCAG
ATGTTCGGCCCCAGCCCCCTTCGCCCCGAGAGGGCCCTCTGCCTGCTGCCCGACCTGCTGGTGCCACTCT
GGAAAGGCCCAAGACTCTCTCCCCAGGGAAGAATGGGGTCGTCAAAGACGTTTTTGCCTTTGGGGGTGCC
GTGGAGAACCCCGAGTACTTGACACCCCAGGGAGGAGCTGCCCCTCAGCCCCACCCTCCTCCTGCCTTCA
GCCCAGCCTTCGACAACCTCTATTACTGGGACCAGGACCCACCAGAGCGGGGGGCTCCACCCAGCACCTT
CAAAGGGACACCTACGGCAGAGAACCCAGAGTACCTGGGTCTGGACGTGCCAGTGTGA
